>Addgene plasmid #43058 | I-CCTT | depositor partial sequence | sequence record 58323 | I-CCTT sequence 424 bps
CGTCTCCTGACCCCAGAGCAGGTCGTGGCGATCGCAAGCCACGACGGAGGAAAGCAAGCCTTGGAAACAG
TACAGAGGCTGTTGCCTGTGCTGTGCCAAGCGCACGGACTCACCCCAGAGCAGGTCGTGGCGATCGCAAG
CCACGACGGAGGAAAGCAAGCCTTGGAAACAGTACAGAGGCTGTTGCCTGTGCTGTGCCAAGCGCACGGC
CTCACCCCAGAGCAGGTCGTGGCCATTGCCTCGAATGGAGGGGGCAAACAGGCGTTGGAAACCGTACAAC
GATTGCTGCCGGTGCTGTGCCAAGCGCACGGATTAACCCCAGAGCAGGTCGTGGCCATTGCCTCGAATGG
AGGGGGCAAACAGGCGTTGGAAACCGTACAACGATTGCTGCCGGTGCTGTGCCAAGCGCACGGCTTAAGA
GACG
