>Addgene plasmid #43058 | I-CCTT | addgene partial sequence | sequence record 61953 | M13-F20 5'-TGTAAAACGACGGCCAGT-3'
CTATAGGGCGAATTGGGCCCTCTAGATGCATGCTCGAGCGGCCGCCAGTGTGATGGATATCTGCAGAATT
CGCCCTTATATAGATGCCGTCCTAGCGCGTCTCCTGACCCCAGAGCAGGTCGTGGCGATCGCAAGCCACG
ACGGAGGAAAGCAAGCCTTGGAAACAGTACAGAGGCTGTTGCCTGTGCTGTGCCAAGCGCACGGACTCAC
CCCAGAGCAGGTCGTGGCGATCGCAAGCCACGACGGAGGAAAGCAAGCCTTGGAAACAGTACAGAGGCTG
TTGCCTGTGCTGTGCCAAGCGCACGGCCTCACCCCAGAGCAGGTCGTGGCCATTGCCTCGAATGGAGGGG
GCAAACAGGCGTTGGAAACCGTACAACGATTGCTGCCGGTGCTGTGCCAAGCGCACGGATTAACCCCAGA
GCAGGTCGTGGCCATTGCCTCGAATGGAGGGGGCAAACAGGCGTTGGAAACCGTACAACGATTGCTGCCG
GTGCTGTGCCAAGCGCACGGCTTAAGAGACGTGGGCACAGGAAAGATACTTAAGGGCGAATTCCAGCACA
CTGGCGGCCGTTACTAGTGGATCCGAGCTCGGTACCAAGCTTGGCGTAATCATGGTCATAGCTGTTTCCT
GTGTGAAATTGTTATCCGCTCACAATTCCACACAACATACGAGCCGGAAGCATAAAGTGTAAAGCCTGGG
GTGCCTAATGAGTGAGCTAACTCACATTAATTGCGTTGCGCTCACTGCCCGCTTTCCAGTCGGGAAACCT
GTCGTGCCAGCTGCATTAATGAATCGGCCAACGCGCGGGGAGAGGCGGTTTGCGTATTGGGCGCTCTTCC
GCTTCCTCGCTCACTGACTCGCTGCGCTCGGTCGTTCGGCTGCGGCG
