[The description below was written by a language model from this plasmid's Addgene catalogue record.]
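Description:
I-CCTT is a bacterial cloning plasmid built on the commercial pCRII-TOPO backbone (about 4.0 kb without insert), carrying a 424 bp synthetic insert that was introduced by TOPO cloning. It is maintained as a high-copy plasmid in E. coli and carries both ampicillin and kanamycin resistance markers, as is standard for this backbone. The insert sits in the TOPO cloning site, where it can be sequenced from the flanking T7 and M13 reverse primer sites. No feature table is provided, so the exact arrangement of elements within the plasmid cannot be detailed beyond these catalogue fields.

The record does not explicitly describe what the insert encodes, giving only its name, synthetic origin and size. The associated publication describes a TALEN genome-editing system for generating human stem cell-based disease models. In that context, the name suggests a pre-assembled module of TALE repeats recognising the four-base sequence CCTT, with the "I" prefix probably denoting the position of that block in a multi-part assembly scheme. The insert size is roughly consistent with four TALE repeats of about 100 bp each. This reading is an inference from the name and the publication rather than something the record states.

As a cloning vector without any stated mammalian promoter or expression elements, I-CCTT would not be used for expression itself. It most likely serves as a library component from which the insert is taken and combined with other modules to build full-length custom TALENs in a separate destination vector.
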