Addgene plasmid #43058: I-CCTT
Depositing lab: Chad Cowan & Kiran Musunuru. Depositing organization: Harvard University. Publication: A TALEN Genome-Editing System for Generating Human Stem Cell-Based Disease Models. Ding Q, Lee YK, Schaefer EA, Peters DT, Veres A, Kim K, Kuperwasser N, Motola DL, Meissner TB, Hendriks WT, Trevisan M, Gupta RM, Moisan A, Banks E, Friesen M, Schinzel RT, Xia F, Tang A, Xia Y, Figueroa E, Wann A, Ahfeldt T, Daheron L, Zhang F, Rubin LL, Peng LF, Chung RT, Musunuru K, Cowan CA. Cell Stem Cell. 2012 Dec 12. pii: S1934-5909(12)00645-5. doi: 10.1016/j.stem.2012.11.011. PubMed 23246482.
Backbone
  Vector backbone: pCRII-TOPO
  Backbone manufacturer: Invitrogen
  Backbone size w/o insert (bp): 3973
  Vector type: Bacterial Cloning
Growth in bacteria
  Bacterial resistance: Ampicillin and Kanamycin, 100 & 50 μg/mL
  Growth temperature: 37°C
  Growth strain: Top10
  Copy number: High Copy
Gene/Insert
  Gene/Insert name: I-CCTT
  Species: Synthetic
  Insert size (bp): 424
  Cloning method: TOPO Cloning
  Sequencing primers: 5′ T7; 3′ M13-rev
Terms and licenses: Academic/Nonprofit Terms; Industry Terms: Not Available to Industry
How to cite: I-CCTT was a gift from Chad Cowan & Kiran Musunuru (Addgene plasmid # 43058 ; http://n2t.net/addgene:43058 ; RRID:Addgene_43058)
